Addgene plasmid #206160: 6X PRE TK luc
Purpose: Luciferase reporter construct containing 6 consensus PGR binding sites upstream of a minimal TK promoter, derived from Addgene #11350
Depositing lab: Renee van Amerongen. Depositing organization: University of Amsterdam. Publication: A molecular toolbox to study progesterone receptor signaling. Aarts MT, Wagner M, van der Wal T, van Boxtel AL, van Amerongen R. J Mammary Gland Biol Neoplasia. 2023 Nov 29;28(1):24. doi: 10.1007/s10911-023-09550-0. PubMed 38019315.
Backbone
  Vector backbone: same as Addgene #11350
  Backbone size w/o insert (bp): 4805
  Total vector size (bp): 6817
  Vector type: Mammalian Expression, Luciferase
Growth in bacteria
  Bacterial resistance: Ampicillin, 100 μg/mL
  Growth temperature: 37°C
  Growth strain: DH5alpha
  Copy number: High Copy
Gene/Insert
  Gene/Insert name: 6X PRE TK luciferase
  Species: H. sapiens (human), Synthetic; firefly luciferase, minimal promotor is from HSV TK, PRE is human PGR binding site
  Insert size (bp): 2012
  Promoter: min TK
  Cloning method: Restriction Enzyme; 5′ cloning site BamHI (destroyed during cloning); 3′ cloning site BamHI (not destroyed)
  Sequencing primers: 5′ M13 forward; 3′ LucNrev
Resource information
  A portion of this plasmid was derived from a plasmid made by: based on Addgene #11350
Terms and licenses: Academic/Nonprofit Terms; Industry Terms: Not Available to Industry
How to cite: 6X PRE TK luc was a gift from Renee van Amerongen (Addgene plasmid # 206160 ; http://n2t.net/addgene:206160 ; RRID:Addgene_206160)
