[The description below was written by a language model from this plasmid's Addgene catalogue record and pLannotate feature annotations shown in this document.]
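Description:
6X PRE TK luc is a 6,817 bp mammalian luciferase reporter plasmid for measuring transcriptional activity of the progesterone receptor (PGR). It was built on the backbone of an earlier PRE-TK-luciferase reporter, from which the record says it was derived. It is propagated in E. coli as a high-copy plasmid through a ColE1/pUC-type origin and is selected with ampicillin via the β-lactamase gene and its native promoter. The backbone also carries an f1 phage origin. Various cloning-vector remnants are annotated as well, including fragments of lacZα, lacI, the lac promoter/operator, a pUC multiple cloning site, rop, bom and M13 genes. None of these plays a role in the reporter function.

The roughly 2 kb payload consists of six consensus progesterone response elements (human PGR binding sites) placed upstream of a minimal herpes simplex virus thymidine kinase promoter, which drives the firefly (Photinus pyralis) luciferase coding sequence. The response elements are not annotated in the feature table, but they presumably lie in the unannotated stretch between the MCS remnant and the mini-TK promoter. Downstream of luciferase is an SV40 cassette with the small t antigen intron, fragments of T antigen sequence and the SV40 polyadenylation signal, which provides splicing and 3′ end processing of the transcript. The minimal TK promoter has low basal activity on its own, so luciferase output depends largely on ligand-activated PGR binding to the multimerised PREs. The plasmid has no mammalian selection marker and is therefore suited to transient transfection. It is used as a quantitative readout of progesterone receptor signalling, for example when testing ligands or receptor variants.
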