Features (pLannotate 1.2.2; 21 found; start..end, strand, type, name):
    184..772     -  rep_origin     ori: high-copy-number ColE1/pMB1/pBR322/pUC origin of replication
    943..1803    -  CDS            AmpR: β-lactamase; bla; confers resistance to ampicillin, carbenicillin, and related antibiotics
   1804..1908    -  promoter       AmpR promoter: bla
   2003..2038    +  CDS            rop (fragment): Rop protein, which maintains plasmids at low copy number; rop
   2140..2239    +  misc_feature   bom (fragment): basis of mobility region from pBR322
   2247..2650    -  CDS            M13 gene II (fragment) (sequence partly withheld): pII; II; replication
   2740..3168    -  rep_origin     f1 ori (sequence partly withheld): f1 bacteriophage origin of replication; arrow indicates direction of (+) strand synthesis
   3156..3461    -  CDS            M13 gene IV (fragment) (sequence partly withheld): pIV; IV; phage assembly
   3472..3626    -  CDS            lacZα (fragment): LacZα fragment of β-galactosidase; lacZ fragment
   3629..3663    -  misc_feature   MCS (fragment): pUC18/19 multiple cloning site
   3902..3964    +  promoter       Mini-TK promoter: minimal herpes simplex virus (HSV) thymidine kinase promoter
   4024..5673    +  CDS            LUCI_PHOPY: Experimental evidence at protein level: Swiss-Prot protein existence level 1. Produces green light with a wavelength of 562 nm. From Photinus pyralis (Common eastern firefly) (Lampyris pyralis).
   5731..5805    +  CDS            small t antigen (fragment): SV40 (simian virus 40) small t antigen
   5807..5872    +  intron         small t intron: SV40 (simian virus 40) small t antigen intron
   6002..6022    +  CDS            SV40 NLS: nuclear localization signal of SV40 (simian virus 40) large T antigen
   6341..6424    +  CDS            large T antigen (fragment): large T antigen from SV40 (simian virus 40)
   6447..6581    +  polyA_signal   SV40 poly(A) signal: SV40 polyadenylation signal
   6623..6639    -  protein_bind   lac operator: The lac repressor binds to the lac operator to inhibit transcription in E. coli. This inhibition can be relieved by adding lactose or isopropyl-β-D-thiogalactopyranoside (IPTG). lac repressor encoded by lacI
   6647..6677    -  promoter       lac promoter: promoter for the E. coli lac operon
   6692..6713    -  protein_bind   CAP binding site: CAP binding activates transcription in the presence of cAMP. E. coli catabolite activator protein
   6726..1       -  CDS            lacI (fragment) (across the origin): lac repressor; lacI; The lac repressor binds to the lac operator to inhibit transcription in E. coli. This inhibition can be relieved by adding lactose or isopropyl-β-D-thiogalactopyranoside (IPTG).
>Addgene plasmid #206160 | 6X PRE TK luc | addgene full sequence | sequence record 414737 | Addgene NGS Result
CTCTTCCGCTTCCTCGCTCACTGACTCGCTGCGCTCGGTCGTTCGGCTGCGGCGAGCGGTATCAGCTCAC
TCAAAGGCGGTAATACGGTTATCCACAGAATCAGGGGATAACGCAGGAAAGAACATGTGAGCAAAAGGCC
AGCAAAAGGCCAGGAACCGTAAAAAGGCCGCGTTGCTGGCGTTTTTCCATAGGCTCCGCCCCCCTGACGA
GCATCACAAAAATCGACGCTCAAGTCAGAGGTGGCGAAACCCGACAGGACTATAAAGATACCAGGCGTTT
CCCCCTGGAAGCTCCCTCGTGCGCTCTCCTGTTCCGACCCTGCCGCTTACCGGATACCTGTCCGCCTTTC
TCCCTTCGGGAAGCGTGGCGCTTTCTCATAGCTCACGCTGTAGGTATCTCAGTTCGGTGTAGGTCGTTCG
CTCCAAGCTGGGCTGTGTGCACGAACCCCCCGTTCAGCCCGACCGCTGCGCCTTATCCGGTAACTATCGT
CTTGAGTCCAACCCGGTAAGACACGACTTATCGCCACTGGCAGCAGCCACTGGTAACAGGATTAGCAGAG
CGAGGTATGTAGGCGGTGCTACAGAGTTCTTGAAGTGGTGGCCTAACTACGGCTACACTAGAAGAACAGT
ATTTGGTATCTGCGCTCTGCTGAAGCCAGTTACCTTCGGAAAAAGAGTTGGTAGCTCTTGATCCGGCAAA
CAAACCACCGCTGGTAGCGGTGGTTTTTTTGTTTGCAAGCAGCAGATTACGCGCAGAAAAAAAGGATCTC
AAGAAGATCCTTTGATCTTTTCTACGGGGTCTGACGCTCAGTGGAACGAAAACTCACGTTAAGGGATTTT
GGTCATGAGATTATCAAAAAGGATCTTCACCTAGATCCTTTTAAATTAAAAATGAAGTTTTAAATCAATC
TAAAGTATATATGAGTAAACTTGGTCTGACAGTTACCAATGCTTAATCAGTGAGGCACCTATCTCAGCGA
TCTGTCTATTTCGTTCATCCATAGTTGCCTGACTCCCCGTCGTGTAGATAACTACGATACGGGAGGGCTT
ACCATCTGGCCCCAGTGCTGCAATGATACCGCGAGACCCACGCTCACCGGCTCCAGATTTATCAGCAATA
AACCAGCCAGCCGGAAGGGCCGAGCGCAGAAGTGGTCCTGCAACTTTATCCGCCTCCATCCAGTCTATTA
ATTGTTGCCGGGAAGCTAGAGTAAGTAGTTCGCCAGTTAATAGTTTGCGCAACGTTGTTGCCATTGCTAC
AGGCATCGTGGTGTCACGCTCGTCGTTTGGTATGGCTTCATTCAGCTCCGGTTCCCAACGATCAAGGCGA
GTTACATGATCCCCCATGTTGTGCAAAAAAGCGGTTAGCTCCTTCGGTCCTCCGATCGTTGTCAGAAGTA
AGTTGGCCGCAGTGTTATCACTCATGGTTATGGCAGCACTGCATAATTCTCTTACTGTCATGCCATCCGT
AAGATGCTTTTCTGTGACTGGTGAGTACTCAACCAAGTCATTCTGAGAATAGTGTATGCGGCGACCGAGT
TGCTCTTGCCCGGCGTCAATACGGGATAATACCGCGCCACATAGCAGAACTTTAAAAGTGCTCATCATTG
GAAAACGTTCTTCGGGGCGAAAACTCTCAAGGATCTTACCGCTGTTGAGATCCAGTTCGATGTAACCCAC
TCGTGCACCCAACTGATCTTCAGCATCTTTTACTTTCACCAGCGTTTCTGGGTGAGCAAAAACAGGAAGG
CAAAATGCCGCAAAAAAGGGAATAAGGGCGACACGGAAATGTTGAATACTCATACTCTTCCTTTTTCAAT
ATTATTGAAGCATTTATCAGGGTTATTGTCTCATGAGCGGATACATATTTGAATGTATTTAGAAAAATAA
ACAAATAGGGGTTCCGCGCACATTTCCCCGAAAAGTGCCACCTGACGTCTAAGAAACCATTATTATCATG
ACATTAACCTATAAAAATAGGCGTATCACGAGGCCCTTTCGTCTCGCGCGTTTCGGTGATGACGGTGAAA
ACCTCTGACACATGCAGCTCCCGGAGACGGTCACAGCTTGTCTGTAAGCGGATGCCGGGAGCAGACAAGC
CCGTCAGGGCGCGTCAGCGGGTGTTGGCGGGTGTCGGGGCTGGCTTAACTATGCGGCATCAGAGCAGATT
GTACTGAGAGTGCACCATATGCGGTGTGAAATACCGCACAGATGCGTAAGGAGAAAATACCGCATCAGGC
GATTCCAACATCCAATAAATCATACAGGCAAGGCAAAGAA
[83 nt withheld, positions 2281-2363]
GGGAGAAGCCTTTATTTCAACGCAA
[44 nt withheld, positions 2389-2432]
TGAGTAATGTGTAGGT
[44 nt withheld, positions 2449-2492]
A
[69 nt withheld, positions 2494-2562]
CTACAAAGGCTATCAGGTCATTGCCTGAG
[100 nt withheld, positions 2592-2691]
AGATTGTATAAGCAAATATTTAAATTGTAAGCGTTAATATTTTGTTAAAATTCGCGTTAAATTTTTGTTA
AATCAGCTCATTTTTTAACCAATAGGCCGAAATCGGCAAAATCCCTTATAAATCAAAAGAATAGACCGAG
ATAGGGT
[37 nt withheld, positions 2839-2875]
AAAGAACGTGGACTCCAACGTCAAAGG
[49 nt withheld, positions 2903-2951]
T
[91 nt withheld, positions 2953-3043]
G
[378 nt withheld, positions 3045-3422]
G
[38 nt withheld, positions 3424-3461]
GGAATCGCCATTCGCCATTCAGGCTGCGCAACTGTTGGGAAGGGCGATCGGTGCGGGCCTCTTCGCTATT
ACGCCAGCTGGCGAAAGGGGGATGTGCTGCAAGGCGATTAAGTTGGGTAACGCCAGGGTTTTCCCAGTCA
CGACGTTGTAAAACGACGGCCAGTGCCAAGCTTGCATGCCTGCAGGTCGACTCTAGAGGATCTGTAGCTA
GAACATCCTGTACAGTATCCGTAGCTAGAACATCCTGTACAGGATCTGTAGCTAGAACATCCTGTACAGT
ATCCGTAGCTAGAACATCCTGTACAGGATCTGTAGCTAGAACATCCTGTACAGTATCCGTAGCTAGAACA
TCCTGTACAGGATCCGGCCCCGCCCAGCGTCTTGTCATTGGCGAATTCGAACACGCAGATGCAGTCGGGG
CGGCGCGGTCCGAGGTCCACTTCGCATATTAAGGTGACGCGTGTGGCCTCGAACACCGAGCGACCCTGCA
GCGACCCGCTTAACAGCGTCAACAGCGTGCCGCAGATCTCGAGGAGCTTGGCATTCCGGTACTGTTGGTA
AAATGGAAGACGCCAAAAACATAAAGAAAGGCCCGGCGCCATTCTATCCTCTAGAGGATGGAACCGCTGG
AGAGCAACTGCATAAGGCTATGAAGAGATACGCCCTGGTTCCTGGAACAATTGCTTTTACAGATGCACAT
ATCGAGGTGAACATCACGTACGCGGAATACTTCGAAATGTCCGTTCGGTTGGCAGAAGCTATGAAACGAT
ATGGGCTGAATACAAATCACAGAATCGTCGTATGCAGTGAAAACTCTCTTCAATTCTTTATGCCGGTGTT
GGGCGCGTTATTTATCGGAGTTGCAGTTGCGCCCGCGAACGACATTTATAATGAACGTGAATTGCTCAAC
AGTATGAACATTTCGCAGCCTACCGTAGTGTTTGTTTCCAAAAAGGGGTTGCAAAAAATTTTGAACGTGC
AAAAAAAATTACCAATAATCCAGAAAATTATTATCATGGATTCTAAAACGGATTACCAGGGATTTCAGTC
GATGTACACGTTCGTCACATCTCATCTACCTCCCGGTTTTAATGAATACGATTTTGTACCAGAGTCCTTT
GATCGTGACAAAACAATTGCACTGATAATGAATTCCTCTGGATCTACTGGGTTACCTAAGGGTGTGGCCC
TTCCGCATAGAACTGCCTGCGTCAGATTCTCGCATGCCAGAGATCCTATTTTTGGCAATCAAATCATTCC
GGATACTGCGATTTTAAGTGTTGTTCCATTCCATCACGGTTTTGGAATGTTTACTACACTCGGATATTTG
ATATGTGGATTTCGAGTCGTCTTAATGTATAGATTTGAAGAAGAGCTGTTTTTACGATCCCTTCAGGATT
ACAAAATTCAAAGTGCGTTGCTAGTACCAACCCTATTTTCATTCTTCGCCAAAAGCACTCTGATTGACAA
ATACGATTTATCTAATTTACACGAAATTGCTTCTGGGGGCGCACCTCTTTCGAAAGAAGTCGGGGAAGCG
GTTGCAAAACGCTTCCATCTTCCAGGGATACGACAAGGATATGGGCTCACTGAGACTACATCAGCTATTC
TGATTACACCCGAGGGGGATGATAAACCGGGCGCGGTCGGTAAAGTTGTTCCATTTTTTGAAGCGAAGGT
TGTGGATCTGGATACCGGGAAAACGCTGGGCGTTAATCAGAGAGGCGAATTATGTGTCAGAGGACCTATG
ATTATGTCCGGTTATGTAAACAATCCGGAAGCGACCAACGCCTTGATTGACAAGGATGGATGGCTACATT
CTGGAGACATAGCTTACTGGGACGAAGACGAACACTTCTTCATAGTTGACCGCTTGAAGTCTTTAATTAA
ATACAAAGGATATCAGGTGGCCCCCGCTGAATTGGAATCGATATTGTTACAACACCCCAACATCTTCGAC
GCGGGCGTGGCAGGTCTTCCCGACGATGACGCCGGTGAACTTCCCGCCGCCGTTGTTGTTTTGGAGCACG
GAAAGACGATGACGGAAAAAGAGATCGTGGATTACGTCGCCAGTCAAGTAACAACCGCGAAAAAGTTGCG
CGGAGGAGTTGTGTTTGTGGACGAAGTACCGAAAGGTCTTACCGGAAAACTCGACGCAAGAAAAATCAGA
GAGATCCTCATAAAGGCCAAGAAGGGCGGAAAGTCCAAATTGTAAAATGTAACTGTATTCAGCGATGACG
AAATTCTTAGCTATTGTAATACTCTAGAGGATCTTTGTGAAGGAACCTTACTTCTGTGGTGTGACATAAT
TGGACAAACTACCTACAGAGATTTAAAGCTCTAAGGTAAATATAAAATTTTTAAGTGTATAATGTGTTAA
ACTACTGATTCTAATTGTTTGTGTATTTTAGATTCCAACCTATGGAACTGATGAATGGGAGCAGTGGTGG
AATGCCTTTAATGAGGAAAACCTGTTTTGCTCAGAAGAAATGCCATCTAGTGATGATGAGGCTACTGCTG
ACTCTCAACATTCTACTCCTCCAAAAAAGAAGAGAAAGGTAGAAGACCCCAAGGACTTTCCTTCAGAATT
GCTAAGTTTTTTGAGTCATGCTGTGTTTAGTAATAGAACTCTTGCTTGCTTTGCTATTTACACCACAAAG
GAAAAAGCTGCACTGCTATACAAGAAAATTATGGAAAAATATTCTGTAACCTTTATAAGTAGGCATAACA
GTTATAATCATAACATACTGTTTTTTCTTACTCCACACAGGCATAGAGTGTCTGCTATTAATAACTATGC
TCAAAAATTGTGTACCTTTAGCTTTTTAATTTGTAAAGGGGTTAATAAGGAATATTTGATGTATAGTGCC
TTGACTAGAGATCATAATCAGCCATACCACATTTGTAGAGGTTTTACTTGCTTTAAAAAACCTCCCACAC
CTCCCCCTGAACCTGAAACATAAAATGAATGCAATTGTTGTTGTTAACTTGTTTATTGCAGCTTATAATG
GTTACAAATAAAGCAATAGCATCACAAATTTCACAAATAAAGCATTTTTTTCACTGCATTCTAGTTGTGG
TTTGTCCAAACTCATCAATGTATCTTATCATGTCTGGATCGGGAATTCGTAATCATGGTCATAGCTGTTT
CCTGTGTGAAATTGTTATCCGCTCACAATTCCACACAACATACGAGCCGGAAGCATAAAGTGTAAAGCCT
GGGGTGCCTAATGAGTGAGCTAACTCACATTAATTGCGTTGCGCTCACTGCCCGCTTTCCAGTCGGGAAA
CCTGTCGTGCCAGCTGCATTAATGAATCGGCCAACGCGCGGGGAGAGGCGGTTTGCGTATTGGGCG
